LOCUS       Exported 7052 bp ds-DNA circular SYN 12-MAY-2021
DEFINITION  synthetic circular DNA
ACCESSION   .
VERSION     .
KEYWORDS    pCMMP-MCS-IRES-mRFP
SOURCE      synthetic DNA construct
  ORGANISM  synthetic DNA construct
REFERENCE   1 (bases 1 to 7052)
  AUTHORS   Pratt ZL, Zhang J, Sugden B
  TITLE     The Latent Membrane Protein 1 (LMP1) Oncogene of Epstein-Barr Virus
            Can Simultaneously Induce and Inhibit Apoptosis in B Cells.
  JOURNAL   J Virol. 2012 Apr;86(8):4380-93. Epub 2012 Feb 8.
  PUBMED    22318153
REFERENCE   2 (bases 1 to 7052)
  AUTHORS   .
  TITLE     Direct Submission
  JOURNAL   Exported May 12, 2021 from SnapGene Server 1.1.58
            http://www.snapgene.com
FEATURES             Location/Qualifiers
     source          1..7052
                     /organism="synthetic DNA construct"
                     /mol_type="other DNA"
     enhancer        84..387
                     /label=CMV enhancer
                     /note="human cytomegalovirus immediate early enhancer"
     promoter        388..591
                     /label=CMV promoter
                     /note="human cytomegalovirus (CMV) immediate early
                     promoter"
     primer_bind     542..562
                     /label=CMV-F
                     /note="Human CMV immediate early promoter, forward primer"
     misc_feature    813..1170
                     /label=MMLV Psi
                     /note="packaging signal of Moloney murine leukemia virus
                     (MMLV)"
     CDS             1235..1651
                     /label=gag (truncated)
                     /note="truncated Moloney murine leukemia virus (MMLV) gag
                     gene lacking the start codon"
     primer_bind     1581..1603
                     /label=pLXSN 5'
                     /note="Murine stem cell virus, forward primer. Also called
                     MSCV"
     primer_bind     1619..1635
                     /label=pBABE 5'
                     /note="Psi packaging signal, forward primer for pBABE
                     vectors"
     misc_feature    1926..2477
                     /label=IRES
                     /note="internal ribosome entry site (IRES) of the
                     encephalomyocarditis virus (EMCV)"
     primer_bind     complement(2070..2087)
                     /label=IRES reverse
                     /note="IRES internal ribosome entry site, reverse primer.
                     Also called pCDH-rev"
     primer_bind     2297..2316
                     /label=IRES-F
                     /note="IRES internal ribosome entry site, forward primer"
     CDS             2499..3170
                     /codon_start=1
                     /product="monomeric derivative of DsRed (Campbell et al.,
                     2002)"
                     /label=mRFP1
                     /note="mammalian codon-optimized"
                     /translation="SSEDVIKEFMRFKVRMEGSVNGHEFEIEGEGEGRPYEGTQTAKLK
                     VTKGGPLPFAWDILSPQFQYGSKAYVKHPADIPDYLKLSFPEGFKWERVMNFEDGGVVT
                     VTQDSSLQDGEFIYKVKLRGTNFPSDGPVMQKKTMGWEASTERMYPEDGALKGEIKMRL
                     KLKDGGHYDAEVKTTYMAKKPVQLPGAYKTDIKLDITSHNEDYTIVEQYERAEGRHSTG
                     A"
     primer_bind     complement(2623..2641)
                     /label=mCherry-R
                     /note="mCherry, reverse primer"
     primer_bind     2891..2910
                     /label=mCherry-F
                     /note="mCherry, forward primer"
     primer_bind     3085..3108
                     /label=DsRed1-C
                     /note="DsRed1, forward primer"
     primer_bind     complement(4433..4449)
                     /label=M13 rev
                     /note="common sequencing primer, one of multiple similar
                     variants"
     primer_bind     complement(4433..4449)
                     /label=M13 Reverse
                     /note="In lacZ gene. Also called M13-rev"
     primer_bind     complement(4446..4468)
                     /label=M13/pUC Reverse
                     /note="In lacZ gene"
     protein_bind    4457..4473
                     /label=lac operator
                     /bound_moiety="lac repressor encoded by lacI"
                     /note="The lac repressor binds to the lac operator to
                     inhibit transcription in E. coli. This inhibition can be
                     relieved by adding lactose or
                     isopropyl-beta-D-thiogalactopyranoside (IPTG)."
     promoter        complement(4481..4511)
                     /label=lac promoter
                     /note="promoter for the E. coli lac operon"
     protein_bind    4526..4547
                     /label=CAP binding site
                     /bound_moiety="E. coli catabolite activator protein"
                     /note="CAP binding activates transcription in the presence
                     of cAMP."
     primer_bind     complement(4664..4681)
                     /label=L4440
                     /note="L4440 vector, forward primer"
     rep_origin      complement(4835..5423)
                     /direction=LEFT
                     /label=ori
                     /note="high-copy-number ColE1/pMB1/pBR322/pUC origin of
                     replication"
     primer_bind     complement(4915..4934)
                     /label=pBR322ori-F
                     /note="pBR322 origin, forward primer"
     CDS             complement(5594..6454)
                     /codon_start=1
                     /gene="bla"
                     /product="beta-lactamase"
                     /label=AmpR
                     /note="confers resistance to ampicillin, carbenicillin, and
                     related antibiotics"
                     /translation="MSIQHFRVALIPFFAAFCLPVFAHPETLVKVKDAEDQLGARVGYI
                     ELDLNSGKILESFRPEERFPMMSTFKVLLCGAVLSRIDAGQEQLGRRIHYSQNDLVEYS
                     PVTEKHLTDGMTVRELCSAAITMSDNTAANLLLTTIGGPKELTAFLHNMGDHVTRLDRW
                     EPELNEAIPNDERDTTMPVAMATTLRKLLTGELLTLASRQQLIDWMEADKVAGPLLRSA
                     LPAGWFIADKSGAGERGSRGIIAALGPDGKPSRIVVIYTTGSQATMDERNRQIAEIGAS
                     LIKHW"
     primer_bind     6217..6236
                     /label=Amp-R
                     /note="Ampicillin resistance gene, reverse primer"
     promoter        complement(6455..6559)
                     /gene="bla"
                     /label=AmpR promoter
     primer_bind     6627..6645
                     /label=pBRforEco
                     /note="pBR322 vectors, upsteam of EcoRI site, forward
                     primer"
     primer_bind     complement(6683..6705)
                     /label=pGEX 3'
                     /note="pGEX vectors, reverse primer"
     primer_bind     6805..6824
                     /label=pRS-marker
                     /note="pRS vectors, use to sequence yeast selectable
                     marker"
     primer_bind     7018..7040
                     /label=M13/pUC Forward
                     /note="In lacZ gene"
     primer_bind     7032..7049
                     /label=M13 Forward
                     /note="In lacZ gene. Also called M13-F20 or M13 (-21)
                     Forward"
     primer_bind     7033..7049
                     /label=M13 fwd
                     /note="common sequencing primer, one of multiple similar
                     variants"
ORIGIN
        1 aagcttgcat gcctgcaggt cgactagtta ttaatagtaa tcaattacgg ggtcattagt
       61 tcatagccca tattggagtt ccgcgttaca taacttacgg taaatggccc gcctggctga
      121 ccgcccaacg acccccgccc cttgacgtca ataatgacgt atgttcccat agtaacgcca
      181 atagggactt tccattgacg tcaatgggtg gagtatttac ggtaaactgc ccacttggca
      241 gtacatcaag tgtatcatat gccaagtacg ccccctattg acgtcaatga cggtaaatgg
      301 cccgcctggc attatgccca gtacatgacc ttatgggact ttcctacttg gcagtacatc
      361 tacgtattag tcatcgctat taccatggtg atgcggttgt ggcagtacat caatgggcgt
      421 ggatagcggt ttgactcacg gggatttcca agtctccacc ccattgacgt caatgggagt
      481 ttgttttggc accaaaatca acgggacttt ccaaaatgtc gtaacaactc cgccccattg
      541 acgcaaatgg gcggtaggcg tgtacggtgg gaggtctata taagcagagc tcgtttagtg
      601 aaccggcgcc agtcctccga tagactgcgt cgcccgggta cccgtgttct caataaaccc
      661 tcttgcagtt gcatccgact cgtggtctcg ctgttccttg ggagggtctc ctctgagtga
      721 ttgactaccc gtcagcgggg tctttcattt ggaggttcca ccgagatttg gagacccctg
      781 cccagggacc accgaccccc ccgccgggag gtaagctggc cagcaactta tctgtgtctg
      841 tccgattgtc tagtgtctat gactgatttt atgcgcctgc gtcggtacta gttagctaac
      901 tagctctgta tctggcggac ccgtggtgga actgacgagt tcggaacacc cggccgcaac
      961 cctgggagac gtcccaggga cttcgggggc cgtttttgtg gcccgacctg agtcctaaaa
     1021 tcccgatcgt ttaggactct ttggtgcacc ccccttagag gagggatatg tggttctggt
     1081 aggagacgag aacctaaaac agttcccgcc tccgtctgaa tttttgcttt cggtttggga
     1141 ccgaagccgc gccgcgcgtc ttgtctgctg cagcatcgtt ctgtgttgtc tctgtctgac
     1201 tgtgtttctg tatttgtctg aaaatatggg cccgggctag actgttacca ctcccttaag
     1261 tttgacctta ggtcactgga aagatgtcga gcggatcgct cacaaccagt cggtagatgt
     1321 caagaagaga cgttgggtta ccttctgctc tgcagaatgg ccaaccttta acgtcggatg
     1381 gccgcgagac ggcaccttta accgagacct catcacccag gttaagatca aggtcttttc
     1441 acctggcccg catggacacc cagaccaggt cccctacatc gtgacctggg aagccttggc
     1501 ttttgacccc cctccctggg tcaagccctt tgtacaccct aagcctccgc ctcctcttcc
     1561 tccatccgcc ccgtctctcc cccttgaacc tcctcgttcg accccgcctc gatcctccct
     1621 ttatccagcc ctcactcctt ctctaggcgc ccccatatgg ccatatgaga tcttatatgg
     1681 ggcacccccg ccccttgtaa acttccctga ccctgacatg acaagagtta ctaacagccc
     1741 ctctctccaa gctcacttac aggctctcta cttagtccag cacgaagtct ggagacctct
     1801 ggcggcagcc taccaagaac aactggaccg accggtcaat tggttaacgc tgagcttcga
     1861 agccggcgcg gccgcacgcg tatgcatgta tacctcgagg atccggaatt ccgccccccc
     1921 ccctaacgtt actggccgaa gccgcttgga ataaggccgg tgtgcgtttg tctatatgtt
     1981 attttccacc atattgccgt cttttggcaa tgtgagggcc cggaaacctg gccctgtctt
     2041 cttgacgagc attcctaggg gtctttcccc tctcgccaaa ggaatgcaag gtctgttgaa
     2101 tgtcgtgaag gaagcagttc ctctggaagc ttcttgaaga caaacaacgt ctgtagcgac
     2161 cctttgcagg cagcggaacc ccccacctgg cgacaggtgc ctctgcggcc aaaagccacg
     2221 tgtataagat acacctgcaa aggcggcaca accccagtgc cacgttgtga gttggatagt
     2281 tgtggaaaga gtcaaatggc tctcctcaag cgtattcaac aaggggctga aggatgccca
     2341 gaaggtaccc cattgtatgg gatctgatct ggggcctcgg tgcacatgct ttacatgtgt
     2401 ttagtcgagg ttaaaaaacg tctaggcccc ccgaaccacg gggacgtggt tttcctttga
     2461 aaaacacgat gataatatgg ccacaaccat ggttcacctc ctccgaggac gtcatcaagg
     2521 agttcatgcg cttcaaggtg cgcatggagg gctccgtgaa cggccacgag ttcgagatcg
     2581 agggcgaggg cgagggccgc ccctacgagg gcacccagac cgccaagctg aaggtgacca
     2641 agggcggccc cctgcccttc gcctgggaca tcctgtcccc tcagttccag tacggctcca
     2701 aggcctacgt gaagcacccc gccgacatcc ccgactactt gaagctgtcc ttccccgagg
     2761 gcttcaagtg ggagcgcgtg atgaacttcg aggacggcgg cgtggtgacc gtgacccagg
     2821 actcctccct gcaggacggc gagttcatct acaaggtgaa gctgcgcggc accaacttcc
     2881 cctccgacgg ccccgtaatg cagaagaaga ccatgggctg ggaggcctcc accgagcgga
     2941 tgtaccccga ggacggcgcc ctgaagggcg agatcaagat gaggctgaag ctgaaggacg
     3001 gcggccacta cgacgccgag gtcaagacca cctacatggc caagaagccc gtgcagctgc
     3061 ccggcgccta caagaccgac atcaagctgg acatcacctc ccacaacgag gactacacca
     3121 tcgtggaaca gtacgagcgc gccgagggcc gccactccac cggcgcctaa ttaattaaga
     3181 attccggatt agtccaattt gttaaagaca ggatatcagt ggtccaggct ctagttttga
     3241 ctcaacaata tcaccagctg aagcctatag agtacgagcc atagataaaa taaaagattt
     3301 tatttagtct ccagaaaaag gggggaatga aagaccccac ctgtaggttt ggcaagctag
     3361 cttaagtaac gccattttgc aaggcatgga aaatacataa ctgagaatag agaagttcag
     3421 atcaaggtta ggaacagaga gacagcagaa tatgggccaa acaggatatc tgtggtaagc
     3481 agttcctgcc ccgctcaggg ccaagaacag ttggaacagg agaatatggg ccaaacagga
     3541 tatctgtggt aagcagttcc tgccccggct cagggccaag aacagatggt ccccagatgc
     3601 ggtcccgccc tcagcagttt ctagagaacc atcagatgtt tccagggtgc cccaaggacc
     3661 tgaaatgacc ctgtgcctta tttgaactaa ccaatcagtt cgcttctcgc ttctgttcgc
     3721 gcgcttctgc tccccgagct caataaaaga gcccacaacc cctcactcgg cgcgccagtc
     3781 ctccgataga ctgcgtcgcc cgggtacccg tgttctcaat aaaccctctt gcagttgcat
     3841 ccgactcgtg gtctcgctgt tccttgggag ggtctcctct gagtgattga ctacccgtca
     3901 gcggggtctt tcagtttctc ccacctacac aggtctcact aacattcctg atgtgccgca
     3961 gggactccgt cagcccggtt tttgtttata ataaaatgca agaacagtgt tcccttcaag
     4021 ccagactaca tcctgactct cggctttata aaagaatgtt gaagggctct gtggactatc
     4081 tgccacacga ctttttaaga tttttatgcc tcctggatga gggatttagt caatctatcc
     4141 tcgtctattt tgctggcttc tccgtatttt aaatttctag tttgcactcc cttcctgaga
     4201 gcacggcgat tgcagagtag ttaatactct gagggcaggc ttctgtgaaa aggttgcctg
     4261 ggctcagtgt gagattttgc cataaaaagg ggtcctgccc ctgtgtacag acagatcgga
     4321 atctagagtg catactcaga gtccccgcgg ttccggggct ctgatctcag ggcatctttg
     4381 cctagagatc ctctacgccg gacgcatcgt ggccctcgaa ttcgtaatca tggtcatagc
     4441 tgtttcctgt gtgaaattgt tatccgctca caattccaca caacatacga gccggaagca
     4501 taaagtgtaa agcctggggt gcctaatgag tgagctaact cacattaatt gcgttgcgct
     4561 cactgcccgc tttccagtcg ggaaacctgt cgtgccagct gcattaatga atcggccaac
     4621 gcgcggggag aggcggtttg cgtattgggc gctcttccgc ttcctcgctc actgactcgc
     4681 tgcgctcggt cgttcggctg cggcgagcgg tatcagctca ctcaaaggcg gtaatacggt
     4741 tatccacaga atcaggggat aacgcaggaa agaacatgtg agcaaaaggc cagcaaaagg
     4801 ccaggaaccg taaaaaggcc gcgttgctgg cgtttttcca taggctccgc ccccctgacg
     4861 agcatcacaa aaatcgacgc tcaagtcaga ggtggcgaaa cccgacagga ctataaagat
     4921 accaggcgtt tccccctgga agctccctcg tgcgctctcc tgttccgacc ctgccgctta
     4981 ccggatacct gtccgccttt ctcccttcgg gaagcgtggc gctttctcat agctcacgct
     5041 gtaggtatct cagttcggtg taggtcgttc gctccaagct gggctgtgtg cacgaacccc
     5101 ccgttcagcc cgaccgctgc gccttatccg gtaactatcg tcttgagtcc aacccggtaa
     5161 gacacgactt atcgccactg gcagcagcca ctggtaacag gattagcaga gcgaggtatg
     5221 taggcggtgc tacagagttc ttgaagtggt ggcctaacta cggctacact agaaggacag
     5281 tatttggtat ctgcgctctg ctgaagccag ttaccttcgg aaaaagagtt ggtagctctt
     5341 gatccggcaa acaaaccacc gctggtagcg gtggtttttt tgtttgcaag cagcagatta
     5401 cgcgcagaaa aaaaggatct caagaagatc ctttgatctt ttctacgggg tctgacgctc
     5461 agtggaacga aaactcacgt taagggattt tggtcatgag attatcaaaa aggatcttca
     5521 cctagatcct tttaaattaa aaatgaagtt ttaaatcaat ctaaagtata tatgagtaaa
     5581 cttggtctga cagttaccaa tgcttaatca gtgaggcacc tatctcagcg atctgtctat
     5641 ttcgttcatc catagttgcc tgactccccg tcgtgtagat aactacgata cgggagggct
     5701 taccatctgg ccccagtgct gcaatgatac cgcgagaccc acgctcaccg gctccagatt
     5761 tatcagcaat aaaccagcca gccggaaggg ccgagcgcag aagtggtcct gcaactttat
     5821 ccgcctccat ccagtctatt aattgttgcc gggaagctag agtaagtagt tcgccagtta
     5881 atagtttgcg caacgttgtt gccattgcta caggcatcgt ggtgtcacgc tcgtcgtttg
     5941 gtatggcttc attcagctcc ggttcccaac gatcaaggcg agttacatga tcccccatgt
     6001 tgtgcaaaaa agcggttagc tccttcggtc ctccgatcgt tgtcagaagt aagttggccg
     6061 cagtgttatc actcatggtt atggcagcac tgcataattc tcttactgtc atgccatccg
     6121 taagatgctt ttctgtgact ggtgagtact caaccaagtc attctgagaa tagtgtatgc
     6181 ggcgaccgag ttgctcttgc ccggcgtcaa tacgggataa taccgcgcca catagcagaa
     6241 ctttaaaagt gctcatcatt ggaaaacgtt cttcggggcg aaaactctca aggatcttac
     6301 cgctgttgag atccagttcg atgtaaccca ctcgtgcacc caactgatct tcagcatctt
     6361 ttactttcac cagcgtttct gggtgagcaa aaacaggaag gcaaaatgcc gcaaaaaagg
     6421 gaataagggc gacacggaaa tgttgaatac tcatactctt cctttttcaa tattattgaa
     6481 gcatttatca gggttattgt ctcatgagcg gatacatatt tgaatgtatt tagaaaaata
     6541 aacaaatagg ggttccgcgc acatttcccc gaaaagtgcc acctgacgtc taagaaacca
     6601 ttattatcat gacattaacc tataaaaata ggcgtatcac gaggcccttt cgtctcgcgc
     6661 gtttcggtga tgacggtgaa aacctctgac acatgcagct cccggagacg gtcacagctt
     6721 gtctgtaagc ggatgccggg agcagacaag cccgtcaggg cgcgtcagcg ggtgttggcg
     6781 ggtgtcgggg ctggcttaac tatgcggcat cagagcagat tgtactgaga gtgcaccata
     6841 tgcggtgtga aataccgcac agatgcgtaa ggagaaaata ccgcatcagg cgccattcgc
     6901 cattcaggct gcgcaactgt tgggaagggc gatcggtgcg ggcctcttcg ctattacgcc
     6961 agctggcgaa agggggatgt gctgcaaggc gattaagttg ggtaacgcca gggttttccc
     7021 agtcacgacg ttgtaaaacg acggccagtg cc
//
