[The description below was written by a language model from this plasmid's Addgene catalogue record and the feature table of its GenBank file.]
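Description:
pCMMP-MCS-IRES-mRFP is an empty 7,052 bp retroviral backbone for mammalian expression. It was derived from pCMMP-MCS-IRES-eGFP by replacing the eGFP reporter with mRFP. It is propagated in E. coli through a high-copy ColE1/pUC-type origin and selected with ampicillin via the bla (AmpR) gene. Remnants of a pUC-style lac promoter/operator region are also annotated in the bacterial portion.

The viral portion begins with the human cytomegalovirus immediate early enhancer and promoter, which drive transcription of the vector genome in transfected packaging cells. This is followed by the Moloney murine leukemia virus Psi packaging signal and a truncated gag segment lacking its start codon, an extension that typically improves encapsidation of the RNA into virions. The feature table does not annotate the multiple cloning site, but the unannotated interval between truncated gag and the IRES is where it would be expected. It does not annotate long terminal repeats either, so the 3' viral elements cannot be described from the record.

Downstream lies an encephalomyocarditis virus IRES followed by a mammalian codon-optimized mRFP1, a monomeric DsRed derivative. A gene cloned by restriction enzymes into the MCS is therefore transcribed on a bicistronic message, with red fluorescence reporting cells that express the transgene. The depositor notes small sequence differences within the IRES relative to the supplied reference and states that the IRES was verified as functional.

The vector suits retroviral transduction of a gene of interest, with tracking or sorting of transduced cells by red fluorescence. The associated publication concerns Epstein-Barr virus LMP1 in B cells.
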