Addgene plasmid #36972: pCMMP-MCS-IRES-mRFP
Purpose: (Empty Backbone)
Depositing lab: Bill Sugden. Depositing organization: University of Wisconsin, Madison. Publication: The Latent Membrane Protein 1 (LMP1) Oncogene of Epstein-Barr Virus Can Simultaneously Induce and Inhibit Apoptosis in B Cells. Pratt ZL, Zhang J, Sugden B. J Virol. 2012 Apr;86(8):4380-93. Epub 2012 Feb 8. 10.1128/JVI.06966-11 PubMed 22318153.
Backbone
  Vector backbone: pCMMP-MCS-IRES-eGFP
  Backbone manufacturer: Addgene plasmid #36953
  Backbone size (bp): 7052
  Modifications to backbone: eGFP replaced with mRFP
  Vector type: Mammalian Expression, Retroviral
  Promoter: CMV
Growth in bacteria
  Bacterial resistance: Ampicillin, 100 μg/mL
  Growth temperature: 30°C
  Growth strain: Stbl3
  Copy number: Unknown
Gene/Insert
  Cloning method: Restriction Enzyme
  Sequencing primers: 5′ pLXSN_5
Terms and licenses: Academic/Nonprofit Terms; Industry Terms: Not Available to Industry
Depositor comments: Sugden lab plasmid p3313 Addgene's sequencing results differ from the full plasmid sequence provided by the depositing by a single nucleotide insertion between bp# 2412&2413 and a four nucleotide deletion of bp #2493-2496. These differences are in IRES and the depositing laboratory verified the IRES is functional.
How to cite: pCMMP-MCS-IRES-mRFP was a gift from Bill Sugden (Addgene plasmid # 36972 ; http://n2t.net/addgene:36972 ; RRID:Addgene_36972)
