>Addgene plasmid #36972 | pCMMP-MCS-IRES-mRFP | addgene partial sequence | sequence record 46842 | pLXSN-5
GCCCTCACTCCTTCTCTAGGCGCCCCCATATGGCCATATGAGATCTTATATGGGGCACCCCCGCCCCTTG
TAAACTTCCCTGACCCTGACATGACAAGAGTTACTAACAGCCCCTCTCTCCAAGCTCACTTACAGGCTCT
CTACTTAGTCCAGCACGAAGTCTGGAGACCTCTGGCGGCAGCCTACCAAGAACAACTGGACCGACCGGTC
AATTGGTTAACGCTGAGCTTCGAAGCCGGCGCGGCCGCACGCGTATGCATGTATACCTCGAGGATCCGGA
ATTCCGCCCCCCCCCCTAACGTTACTGGCCGAAGCCGCTTGGAATAAGGCCGGTGTGCGTTTGTCTATAT
GTTATTTTCCACCATATTGCCGTCTTTTGGCAATGTGAGGGCCCGGAAACCTGGCCCTGTCTTCTTGACG
AGCATTCCTAGGGGTCTTTCCCCTCTCGCCAAAGGAATGCAAGGTCTGTTGAATGTCGTGAAGGAAGCAG
TTCCTCTGGAAGCTTCTTGAAGACAAACAACGTCTGTAGCGACCCTTTGCAGGCAGCGGAACCCCCCACC
TGGCGACAGGTGCCTCTGCGGCCAAAAGCCACGTGTATAAGATACACCTGCAAAGGCGGCACAACCCCAG
TGCCACGTTGTGAGTTGGATAGTTGTGGAAAGAGTCAAATGGCTCTCCTCAAGCGTATTCAACAAGGGGC
TGAAGGATGCCCAGAA
