>Addgene plasmid #36972 | pCMMP-MCS-IRES-mRFP | addgene partial sequence | sequence record 46854 | IRES-F 5'-TGGCTCTCCTCAAGCGTATT-3'
CCAGAAGGTACCCCATTGTATGGGATCTGATCTGGGGCCTCGGTGCACATGCTTTACATGTGTTTAGTCG
AGGTTAAAAAAACGTCTAGGCCCCCCGAACCACGGGGACGTGGTTTTCCTTTGAAAAACACGATGATAAT
ATGGCCACAACCATGGCCTCCTCCGAGGACGTCATCAAGGAGTTCATGCGCTTCAAGGTGCGCATGGAGG
GCTCCGTGAACGGCCACGAGTTCGAGATCGAGGGCGAGGGCGAGGGCCGCCCCTACGAGGGCACCCAGAC
CGCCAAGCTGAAGGTGACCAAGGGCGGCCCCCTGCCCTTCGCCTGGGACATCCTGTCCCCTCAGTTCCAG
TACGGCTCCAAGGCCTACGTGAAGCACCCCGCCGACATCCCCGACTACTTGAAGCTGTCCTTCCCCGAGG
GCTTCAAGTGGGAGCGCGTGATGAACTTCGAGGACGGCGGCGTGGTGACCGTGACCCAGGACTCCTCCCT
GCAGGACGGCGAGTTCATCTACAAGGTGAAGCTGCGCGGCACCAACTTCCCCTCCGACGGCCCCGTAATG
CAGAAGAAGACCATGGGCTGGGAGGCCTCCACCGAGCGGATGTACCCCGAGGACGGCGCCCTGAAGGGCG
AGATCAAGATGAGGCTGAAGCTGAAGGACGGCGGCCACTACGACGCCGAGGTCAAGACCACCTACATGGC
CAAGAAGCCCGTGCAGCTGCCCGGCGCCTACAAGACCGACATCAAGCTGGACATCACCTCCCACAACGAG
GACTACACCATCGTGGAACAGTACGAGCGCGCCGAGGGCCGCCACTCCACCGGCGCCTAA
